>Addgene plasmid #208889 | pAbaMCi-GFP-gfp_pJMP2768 | addgene full sequence | sequence record 414420 | Addgene NGS Result
AAACGACCTCCTGGATTTGCTCAGACAGCCTTTTCGTCATTCGTTTCAGCCAAAAAACTTAAGACCGCCG
GTCTTGTCCACTACCTTGCAGTAATGCGGTGGACAGGATCGGCGGTTTTCTTTTCTCTTCTCAAGAAGTT
CCTATACTTTCTAGAGAATAGGAACTTCGGAATAGGAACTTCCTCCTGAACGGCCATAAGAACGAAGGCT
GTCTGTTGAACTCTCGAGCCTTGTCGCCTTGCGTATAATATTTGCCCATGGACGCACACCGTGGAAACGG
ATGAAGGCACGAACCCAGTTGACATAAGCCTGTTCGGTTCGTAAACTGTAATGCAAGTAGCGTATGCGCT
CACGCAACTGGTCCAGAACCTTGACCGAACGCAGCGGTGGTAACGGCGCAGTGGCGGTTTTCATGGCTTG
TTATGACTGTTTTTTTGTACAGTCTATGCCTCGGGCATCCAAGCAGCAAGCGCGTTACGCCGTGGGTCGA
TGTTTGATGTTATGGAGCAGCAACGATGTTACGCAGCAGCAACGATGTTACGCAGCAGGGCAGTCGCCCT
AAAACAAAGTTAGGTGGCTCAAGTATGGGCATCATTCGCACATGTAGGCTCGGCCCTGACCAAGTCAAAT
CCATGCGGGCTGCTCTTGATCTTTTCGGTCGTGAGTTCGGAGACGTAGCCACCTACTCCCAACATCAGCC
GGACTCCGATTACCTCGGGAACTTGCTCCGTAGTAAGACATTCATCGCGCTTGCTGCCTTCGACCAAGAA
GCGGTTGTTGGCGCTCTCGCGGCTTACGTTCTGCCCAAGTTTGAGCAGCCGCGTAGTGAGATCTATATCT
ATGATCTCGCAGTCTCCGGAGAGCACCGGAGGCAGGGCATTGCCACCGCGCTCATCAATCTCCTCAAGCA
TGAGGCCAACGCGCTTGGTGCTTATGTGATCTACGTGCAAGCAGATTACGGTGACGATCCCGCAGTGGCT
CTCTATACAAAGTTGGGCATACGGGAAGAAGTGATGCACTTTGATATCGACCCAAGTACCGCCACCTAAC
AATTCGTTCAAGCCGAGATCTCGAGCATCAGCTTCAAAAGCGCTCTGAAGTTCCTATACTTTCTAGAGAA
TAGGAACTTCGGAATAGGTACTTCAAGATCCCCAATTCGAGCTCATCGTCCGGGCCGCAAGCTCCTAGCG
GCGGATTTGTCCTACTCAGGAGAGCGTTCACCGACAAACAACAGATAAAACGAAAGGCCCAGTCTTTCGA
CTGAGCCTTTCGTTTTATTTGATGCCTCAAGCTAGAGAGTCATTACCCCAGGCGTTTAAGGGCACCAATA
ACTGCCTTAAAAAAATTACGCCCCGCCCTGCCACTCATCGCAGTCTAGCTTGGATTCTCACCAATAAAAA
ACGCCCGGCGGCAACCGAGCGTTCTGAACAAATCCAGATGGAGTTCTGAGGTCATTACTGGATCTATCAA
CAGGAGTCCAAGCTCAGCTAATTAAGCTAGCTTATCGATACCGTCGACCTCGAACCCCACGCCCCTCTTT
AATACGACGGGCAATTTGCACTTCAGAAAATGAAGAGTTTGCTTTAGCCATAACAAAAGTCCAGTATGCT
TTTTCACAGCATAACTGGACTGATTTCAGTTTACAACTATTCTGTCTAGTTTAAGACTTTATTGTCATAG
TTTAGATCTATTTTGTTCAGTTTAAGACTTTATTGTCCGCCCACACCTGCTTACGCAGGGCATCCATTTA
TTACTCAACCGTAACCGATTTTGCCAGGTTACGCGGCTGGTCCTCTAGCTGGCGTAATAGCGAAGAGGCC
CGCACCGATCGCCCTTCCCAACAGTTGCGCAGCCTGAATGGCGAATGGCGCCTGATGCGGTATTTTCTCC
TTACGCATCTGTGCGGTATTTCACACCGCATATGGTGCACTCTCAGTACAATCTGCTCTGATGCCGCATA
GTTAAGCCAGCCCCGACACCCGCCAACACCCGCTGACGCGCCCTGACGGGCTTGTCTGCTCCCGGCATCC
GCTTACAGACAAGCTGTGACCGTCTCCGGGAGCTGCATGTGTCAGAGGTTTTCACCGTCGTCACCGAAAC
GCGCGAGACGAAAGGGCCTCGTGATACGCCTATTTTTATAGGTTAATGTCATGATAATAATGGTTTCTTA
GACGTCAGGTGGCACTTTTCGGGGAAATGTGCGCGGAACCCCTATTTGTTTATTTTTCTAAATACATTCA
AATATGTATCCGCTCATGAGACAATAACCCTGATAAATGCTTCAATAATATTGAAAAAGGAAGAGTATGA
GTATTCAACATTTCCGTGTCGCCCTTATTCCCTTTTTTGCGGCATTTTGCCTTCCTGTTTTTGCTCACCC
AGAAACGCTGGTGAAAGTAAAAGATGCTGAAGATCAGTTGGGTGCACGAGTGGGTTACATCGAACTGGAT
CTCAACAGCGGTAAGATCCTTGAGAGTTTTCGCCCCGAAGAACGTTTTCCAATGATGAGCACTTTTAAAG
TTCTGCTATGTGGCGCGGTATTATCCCGTATTGACGCCGGGCAAGAGCAACTCGGTCGCCGCATACACTA
TTCTCAGAATGACTTGGTTGAGTACTCACCAGTCACAGAAAAGCATCTTACGGATGGCATGACAGTAAGA
GAATTATGCAGTGCTGCCATAACCATGAGTGATAACACTGCGGCCAACTTACTTCTGACAACGATCGGAG
GACCGAAGGAGCTAACCGCTTTTTTGCACAACATGGGGGATCATGTAACTCGCCTTGATCGTTGGGAACC
GGAGCTGAATGAAGCCATACCAAACGACGAGCGTGACACCACGATGCCTGTAGCAATGGCAACAACGTTG
CGCAAACTATTAACTGGCGAACTACTTACTCTAGCTTCCCGGCAACAATTAATAGACTGGATGGAGGCGG
ATAAAGTTGCAGGACCACTTCTGCGCTCGGCCCTTCCGGCTGGCTGGTTTATTGCTGATAAATCTGGAGC
CGGTGAGCGTGGGTCCCGCGGTATCATTGCAGCACTGGGGCCAGATGGTAAGCCCTCCCGTATCGTAGTT
ATCTACACGACGGGGAGTCAGGCAACTATGGATGAACGAAATAGACAGATCGCTGAGATAGGTGCCTCAC
TGATTAAGCATTGGTAACTGTCAGACCAAGTTTACTCATATATACTTTAGATTGATTTAAAACTTCATTT
TTAATTTAAAAGGATCTAGGTGAAGATCCTTTTTGATAATCTCATGACCAAAATCCCTTAACGTGAGTTT
TCGTTCCACTGAGCGTCAGACCCCGTAGAAAAGATCAAAGGCAGTTATTGGTGCCTCACTGATTAAGCAT
TGGTAACTGTCAGACCAAGTTTACTCATATATACTTTAGATTGATTTAAAACTTCATTTTTAATTTTTGC
GGCCGCAAGATCCGGCCACGATGCGTCCGGCGTAGAGGATCTGAAGATCAGCAGTTCAACCTGTTGATAG
TACGTACTAAGCTCTCATGTTTCACGTACTAAGCTCTCATGTTTAACGTACTAAGCTCTCATGTTTAACG
AACTAAACCCTCATGGCTAACGTACTAAGCTCTCATGGCTAACGTACTAAGCTCTCATGTTTCACGTACT
AAGCTCTCATGTTTGAACAATAAAATTAATATAAATCAGCAACTTAAATAGCCTCTAAGGTTTTAAGTTT
TATAAGAAAAAAAAGAATATATAAGGCTTTTAAAGCTTTTAAGGTTTAACGGTTGTGGACAACAAGCCAG
GGATGTAACGCACTGAGAAGCCCTTAGAGCCTCTCAAAGCAATTTTGAGTGACACAGGAACACTTAACGG
CTGACATGGGAATTAGCCATGGCATCACAGTATCGTGATGACAGAGGCAGGGAGTGCGGCCTTTTTACGG
TTCCTGGCCTTTTGCTGGCCTTTTGCTCACATGTTCTTTCCTGCGTTATCAGGGGATTCCTTAAGGTATA
CTTTCCGCTGCATAACCCTGCTTCGGGGTCATTATAGCGATTTTTTCGGTATATCCATCCTTTTTCGCAC
GATATACAGGATTTTGCCAAAGGGTTCGTGTAGACTTTCCTTGGTGTATCCAACGGCGTCAGCCGGGCAG
GATAGGTGAAGTAGGCCCACCCGCGAGCGGGTGTTCCTTCTTCACTGTCCCTTATTCGCACCTGGCGGTG
CTCAACGGGAATCCTGCTCTGCGAGGCTGGCCGATAAGCTCTGATACCGCTCGCCGCAGCCGAACGACCG
AGCGCAGCGGGTCAGTGAGCGAGGAAGCGGAAGAGCCCAAACATAACAGGAAGAAAAATGCCCCGCTGTG
GGCGGACAAAATAGTTGGGAACTGGGAGGGGTGGAAATGGAGTTTTTAAGGATTATTTAGGGAAGAGTGA
CAAAATAGATGGGAACTGGGTGTAGCGTCGTAAGCTAATACGAAAATTAAAAATGACAAAATAGTTTGGA
ACTAGATTTCACTTATCTGGTTCTTGAGGCGGTTAAAAGAGCCGTACTCTTCTCCGATGTCGACTAGGCC
ATGATGCTCATTCTGTGGGACCAAAACGAAAAAACACCCTTTCGGGTGTCTTTTCTGGAATTTGGTACCG
AGGCTGCAAGTCCCATTAAGGAGGCGCGCCTTATTACAGATCTTCCTCAGAGATGAGCTTCTGTTCCAGA
TCTTCTTCTGAAATCAACTTTTGTTCCAGATCTTCTTCAGAGATGAGTTTCTGCTCCGCGGCCGCGTCAC
CTCCTAGCTGACTCAAATCAATGCGTGTTTCATAAAGACCAGTGATGGATTGATGGATAAGAGTGGCATC
TAAAACTTCTTTTGTAGACGTATATCGTTTACGATCAATTGTTGTATCAAAATATTTAAAAGCAGCGGGA
GCTCCAAGATTCGTCAACGTAAATAAATGAATAATATTTTCTGCTTGTTCACGTATTGGTTTGTCTCTAT
GTTTGTTATATGCACTAAGAACTTTATCTAAATTGGCATCTGCTAAAATAACACGCTTAGAAAATTCACT
GATTTGCTCAATAATCTCATCTAAATAATGCTTATGCTGCTCCACAAACAATTGTTTTTGTTCGTTATCT
TCTGGACTACCCTTCAACTTTTCATAATGACTAGCTAAATATAAAAAATTCACATATTTGCTTGGCAGAG
CCAGCTCATTTCCTTTTTGTAATTCTCCGGCACTAGCCAGCATCCGTTTACGACCGTTTTCTAACTCAAA
AAGACTATATTTAGGTAGTTTAATGATTAAGTCTTTTTTAACTTCCTTATATCCTTTAGCTTCTAAAAAG
TCAATCGGATTTTTTTCAAAGGAACTTCTTTCCATAATTGTGATCCCTAGTAACTCTTTAACGGATTTTA
ACTTCTTCGATTTCCCTTTTTCCACCTTAGCAACCACTAGGACTGAATAAGCTACCGTTGGACTATCAAA
ACCACCATATTTTTTTGGATCCCAGTCTTTTTTACGAGCAATAAGCTTGTCCGAATTTCTTTTTGGTAAA
ATTGACTCCTTGGAGAATCCGCCTGTCTGTACTTCTGTTTTCTTGACAATATTGACTTGGGGCATGGACA
ATACTTTGCGCACTGTGGCAAAATCTCGCCCTTTATCCCAGACAATTTCTCCAGTTTCCCCATTAGTTTC
GATTAGAGGGCGTTTGCGAATCTCTCCATTTGCAAGTGTAATTTCTGTTTTGAAGAAGTTCATGATATTA
GAGTAAAAGAAATATTTTGCGGTTGCTTTGCCTATTTCTTGCTCAGACTTAGCAATCATTTTACGAACAT
CATAAACTTTATAATCACCATAGACAAACTCCGATTCAAGTTTTGGATATTTCTTAATCAAAGCAGTTCC
AACGACGGCATTTAGATACGCATCATGGGCATGATGGTAATTGTTAATCTCACGTACTTTATAGAATTGG
AAATCTTTTCGGAAGTCAGAAACTAATTTAGATTTTAAGGTAATCACTTTAACCTCTCGAATAAGTTTAT
CATTTTCATCGTATTTAGTATTCATGCGACTATCCAAAATTTGTGCCACATGCTTAGTGATTTGGCGAGT
TTCAACCAATTGGCGTTTGATAAAACCAGCTTTATCAAGTTCACTCAAACCTCCACGTTCAGCTTTCGTT
AAATTATCAAACTTACGTTGAGTGATTAACTTGGCGTTTAGAAGTTGTCTCCAATAGTTTTTCATCTTTT
TGACTACTTCTTCACTTGGAACGTTATCCGATTTACCACGATTTTTATCAGAACGCGTTAAGACCTTATT
GTCTATTGAATCGTCTTTAAGGAAACTTTGTGGAACAATGGCATCGACATCATAATCACTTAAACGATTA
ATATCTAATTCTTGGTCCACATACATGTCTCTTCCATTTTGGAGATAATAGAGATAGAGCTTTTCATTTT
GCAATTGAGTATTTTCAACAGGATGCTCTTTAAGAATCTGACTTCCTAATTCTTTGATACCTTCTTCGAT
TCGTTTCATACGCTCTCGCGAATTTTTCTGGCCCTTTTGAGTTGTCTGATTTTCACGTGCCATTTCAATA
ACGATATTTTCTGGCTTATGCCGCCCCATTACTTTGACCAATTCATCAACAACTTTTACAGTCTGTAAAA
TACCTTTTTTAATAGCAGGGCTACCAGCTAAATTTGCAATATGTTCATGTAAACTATCGCCTTGTCCAGA
CACTTGTGCTTTTTGAATATCTTCTTTAAATGTCAAACTATCATCATGGATCAGCTGCATAAAATTGCGA
TTGGCAAAACCATCTGATTTCAAAAAATCTAATATTGTTTTGCCAGATTGCTTATCCCTAATACCATTAA
TCAATTTTCGAGACAAACGTCCCCAACCAGTATAACGGCGACGTTTAAGCTGTTTCATCACCTTATCATC
AAAGAGGTGAGCATATGTTTTAAGTCTTTCCTCAATCATCTCCCTATCTTCAAATAAGGTCAATGTTAAA
ACAATATCCTCTAAGATATCTTCATTTTCTTCATTATCCAAAAAATCTTTATCTTTAATAATTTTTAGCA
AATCATGGTAGGTACCTAATGAAGCATTAAATCTATCTTCAACTCCTGAAATTTCAACACTATCAAAACA
TTCTATTTTTTTGAAATAATCTTCTTTTAATTGCTTAACGGTTACTTTTCGATTTGTTTTGAAGAGTAAA
TCAACAATGGCTTTCTTCTGTTCACCTGAAAGAAATGCTGGTTTTCGCATTCCTTCAGTAACATATTTGA
CCTTTGTCAATTCGTTATAAACCGTAAAATACTCATAAAGCAAACTATGTTTTGGTAGTACTTTTTCATT
TGGAAGATTTTTATCAAAGTTTGTCATGCGTTCAATAAATGATTGAGCTGAAGCACCTTTATCGACAACT
TCTTCAAAATTCCATGGGGTAATTGTTTCTTCAGACTTCCGAGTCATCCATGCAAAACGACTATTGCCAC
GCGCCAATGGACCAACATAATAAGGGATTCGAAAAGTCAAGATTTTTTCAATCTTCTCACGATTGTCTTT
TAAAAATGGATAAAAATCTTCTTGTCGTCTCAAAATAGCATGCAGCTCACCCAAGTGAATTTGATGGGGA
ATAGAGCCGTTGTCAAAGGTCCGTTGCTTGCGCAGCAAATCTTCACGATTTAGTTTCACCAATAATTCCT
CAGTACCATCCATTTTTTCTAAAATTGGTTTGATAAATTTATAAAATTCTTCTTGGCTAGCTCCCCCATC
AATATAACCTGCATATCCGTTTTTTGATTGATCAAAAAAGATTTCTTTATACTTTTCTGGAAGTTGTTGT
CGAACTAAAGCTTTTAAAAGAGTCAAGTCTTGATGATGTTCATCGTAGCGTTTAATCATTGAAGCTGATA
GGGGAGCCTTAGTTATTTCAGTATTTACTCTTAGGATATCTGAAAGTAAAATAGCATCTGATAAATTCTT
AGCTGCCAAAAACAAATCAGCATATTGATCTCCAATTTGCGCCAATAAATTATCTAAATCATCATCGTAA
GTATCTTTTGAAAGCTGTAATTTAGCATCTTCTGCCAAATCAAAATTTGATTTAAAATTAGGGGTCAAAC
CCAATGACAAAGCAATGAGATTCCCAAATAAGCCATTTTTCTTCTCACCGGGGAGCTGAGCAATGAGATT
TTCTAATCGTCTTGATTTACTCAATCGTGCAGAAAGAATCGCTTTAGCATCTACTCCACTTGCGTTAATA
GGGTTTTCTTCAAATAATTGATTGTAGGTTTGTACCAACTGGATAAATAGTTTGTCCACATCACTATTAT
CAGGATTTAAATCTCCCTCAATCAAAAAATGACCACGAAACTTAATCATATGCGCTAAGGCCAAATAGAT
TAAGCGCAAATCCGCTTTATCAGTAGAATCTACCAATTTTTTTCGCAGATGATAGATAGTTGGATATTTC
TCATGATAAGCAACTTCATCTACTATATTTCCAAAAATAGGATGACGTTCATGCTTCTTATCTTCTTCCA
CCAAAAAAGACTCTTCAAGTCGATGAAAGAAACTATCATCTACTTTCGCCATCTCATTTGAAAAAATCTC
CTGTAGATAACAAATACGATTCTTCCGACGTGTATACCTTCTACGAGCTGTCCGTTTGAGACGAGTCGCT
TCCGCTGTCTCTCCACTGTCAAATAAAAGAGCCCCTATAAGATTTTTTTTGATACTGTGGCGGTCTGTAT
TTCCCAGAACCTTGAACTTTTTAGACGGAACCTTATATTCATCAGTGATCACCGCCCATCCGACGCTATT
TGTGCCGATAGCTAAGCCTATTGAGTATTTCTTATCCATACTAGTTTTCCTGTGTGAAACCTGCTGATGT
GCTCAGTATCTTGTTATCCGCTCACATTTATAATATTTTATCTGATTAATAAGATGATCTTCTTGAGATC
GTTTTGGTCTGCGCGTAATCTCTTGCTCTGAAAACGAAAAAACCGCCTTGCAGGGCGGTTTTTCGAAGGT
TCTCTGAGCTACCAACTCTTTGAACCGAGGTAACTGGCTTGGTGATAAGCTGTCAAACCAGATCAATTCG
CACTAGTCTGCAGACGTAAAAAAAGCGGCGTGGTTAGCCGCTTTTTTAATTGCCGGAGCGCAATAAAAAA
GCCCCCGGAAGGTGATCTTCCGGGGGCTTTCTCATGCGTTGCTTGTATTGAAAATGGGGGCCATGCCTAC
CTATCTGCCTCCCGGGAAGCGGCATGCATTTACGTTGACACCATCGAATGGTGCAAAACCTTTCGCGGTA
TGGCATGATAGCGCCCGGAAGAGAGTCAATTCAGGGTGGTGAATGTGAAACCAGTAACGTTATACGATGT
CGCAGAGTATGCCGGTGTCTCTTATCAGACCGTTTCCCGCGTGGTGAACCAGGCCAGCCACGTTTCTGCG
AAAACGCGGGAAAAAGTGGAAGCGGCGATGGCGGAGCTGAATTACATTCCCAACCGCGTGGCACAACAAC
TGGCGGGCAAACAGTCGTTGCTGATTGGCGTTGCCACCTCCAGTCTGGCCCTGCACGCGCCGTCGCAAAT
TGTCGCGGCGATTAAATCTCGCGCCGATCAACTGGGTGCCAGCGTGGTGGTGTCGATGGTAGAACGAAGC
GGCGTCGAAGCCTGTAAAGCGGCGGTGCACAATCTTCTCGCGCAACGCGTCAGTGGGCTGATCATTAACT
ATCCGCTGGATGACCAGGATGCCATTGCTGTGGAAGCTGCCTGCACTAATGTTCCGGCGTTATTTCTTGA
TGTCTCTGACCAGACACCCATCAACAGTATTATTTTCTCCCATGAAGATGGTACGCGACTGGGCGTGGAG
CATCTGGTCGCATTGGGTCACCAGCAAATCGCGCTGTTAGCGGGCCCATTAAGTTCTGTCTCGGCGCGTC
TGCGTCTGGCTGGCTGGCATAAATATCTCACTCGCAATCAAATTCAGCCGATAGCGGAACGGGAAGGCGA
CTGGAGTGCCATGTCCGGTTTTCAACAAACCATGCAAATGCTGAATGAGGGCATCGTTCCCACTGCGATG
CTGGTTGCCAACGATCAGATGGCGCTGGGCGCAATGCGCGCCATTACCGAGTCCGGGCTGCGCGTTGGTG
CGGATATCTCGGTAGTGGGATACGACGATACCGAAGATAGCTCATGTTATATCCCGCCGTTAACCACCAT
CAAACAGGATTTTCGCCTGCTGGGGCAAACCAGCGTGGACCGCTTGCTGCAACTCTCTCAGGGCCAGGCG
GTGAAGGGCAATCAGCTGTTGCCCGTCTCACTGGTGAAAAGAAAAACCACCCTGGCGCCCAATACGCAAA
CCGCCTCTCCCCGCGCGTTGGCCGATTCATTAATGCAGCTGGCACGACAGGTTTCCCGACTGGAAAGCGG
GCAGTGAGCGCAACGCAATTAATGTAAGTTAGCTCACTCATTAGGCACCCCACCCGGGTCCTTGAGCCCC
ATTATCACCTCCAAAGCCTTCTCGTCTGGTCAGTTTCACCTGTTTTACGTAAAAACCCGCTTCGGCGGGT
TTTTACTTTTGGGGAAACACAGAAAAAAGCCCGCACCTGACAGTGCGGGCTTTTTTTTTCGACCAAAGGT
GCGACTACTCTTGCCTACTACCTATCGACTGAGCTGAAAGAATTCGGAAAATTTTTTTTCAAAAGTACTT
GAAATTGTGAGCGCTCACAATTATAATTCTAGTCATCTAATTCAACAAGAATTGTTTAAGAGCTATGCTG
GAAACAGCATAGCAAGTTTAAATAAGGCTAGTCCGTTATCAACTTGAAAAAGTGGCACCGAGTCGGTGCT
TTTTTTTTGAATTCATGTGGCTGACCGTTCTGTTGTCTCTCGCTCTTCCGAGTAGACGAACAATAAGGCC
TCCCTAACGGGGGGCCTTTTTTATTGATAACAAAAGTCAGTGCTTCCGCTATTTCCAAAATACCGGGCTA
ATACGGTTTAAACGAAAATTTATCAAAAAGAGTATTGACTTAAAGTCTAACCTATAGGATACTTACAGCC
AGATCTGAGCGAGAAGGAGGTAAAGTATGAGCAAAGGAGAAGAACTTTTCACTGGAGTTGTCCCAATTCT
TGTTGAATTAGATGGTGATGTTAATGGGCACAAATTTTCTGTCCGTGGAGAGGGTGAAGGTGATGCTACA
AACGGAAAACTCACCCTTAAATTTATTTGCACTACTGGAAAACTACCTGTTCCGTGGCCAACACTTGTCA
CTACTCTGACCTATGGTGTTCAATGCTTTTCCCGTTATCCGGATCACATGAAACGGCATGACTTTTTCAA
GAGTGCCATGCCCGAAGGTTATGTACAGGAACGCACTATATCTTTCAAAGATGACGGGACCTACAAGACG
CGTGCTGAAGTCAAGTTTGAAGGTGATACCCTTGTTAATCGTATCGAGTTAAAGGGTATTGATTTTAAAG
AAGATGGAAACATTCTTGGACACAAACTGGAGTACAACTTTAACTCACACAATGTATACATCACGGCAGA
CAAACAAAAGAATGGAATCAAAGCTAACTTCAAAATTCGCCACAACGTTGAAGATGGTTCCGTTCAACTA
GCAGACCATTATCAACAAAATACTCCAATTGGCGATGGCCCTGTCCTTTTACCAGACAACCATTACCTGT
CGACACAATCTGTCCTTTCGAAAGATCCCAACGAAAAGCGTGACCACATGGTCCTTCTTGAGTTTGTAAC
TGCTGCTGGGATTACACATGGCATGGATGAGCTCTACAAATAATAAGTTT
Features (pLannotate 1.2.2; 31 found; start..end, strand, type, name):
    135..182     -  protein_bind   FRT: FLP-mediated recombination occurs in the 8-bp core sequence TCTAGAAA (Turan and Bode, 2011). FLP recombinase from the Saccharomyces cerevisiae 2μ plasmid
    229..261     -  CDS            CmR (fragment): chloramphenicol acetyltransferase; cat; confers resistance to chloramphenicol
    299..327     +  promoter       Pc promoter: intI1 (promoter lies within the coding sequence); class 1 integron promoter
    516..1049    +  CDS            GmR: gentamycin acetyltransferase; aacC1; confers resistance to gentamycin
   1097..1130    -  protein_bind   FRT (minimal): supports FLP-mediated excision but not integration (Turan and Bode, 2011) FLP recombinase from the Saccharomyces cerevisiae 2μ plasmid
   1195..1281    -  terminator     rrnB T1 terminator: Escherichia coli rrnB; transcription terminator T1 from the E. coli rrnB gene
   1345..1374    -  CDS            CmR (fragment): chloramphenicol acetyltransferase confers resistance to chloramphenicol
   1384..1478    -  terminator     lambda t0 terminator: transcription terminator from phage lambda
   1499..1523    +  misc_feature   MCS (fragment): pBluescript multiple cloning site
   1527..1725    +  mobile_element Tn7R (fragment): mini-Tn7 element (right end of the Tn7 transposon) Tn7
   1797..1865    +  CDS            lacZα (fragment): LacZα fragment of β-galactosidase; lacZ fragment
   1871..1970    -  misc_feature   bom (fragment): basis of mobility region from pBR322
   2072..2107    -  CDS            rop (fragment): Rop protein, which maintains plasmids at low copy number; rop
   2202..2306    +  promoter       AmpR promoter: bla
   2307..3167    +  CDS            AmpR: β-lactamase; bla; confers resistance to ampicillin, carbenicillin, and related antibiotics
   3340..3365    +  CDS            bla(M) (fragment): β-lactamase lacking the signal sequence; bla(M); allows cytosolic expression of β-lactamase
   3468..3856    +  rep_origin     R6K γ ori: γ replication origin from E. coli plasmid R6K; requires the R6K initiator protein pi for replication
   3867..3906    +  CDS            λ integrase (fragment): integrase from phage λ; int
   4125..4233    +  oriT           oriT: incP origin of transfer
   4337..4502    +  mobile_element Tn7L: mini-Tn7 element (left end of the Tn7 transposon) Tn7
   4657..4746    -  CDS            3xMyc: 3 tandem Myc epitope tags
   4756..8859    -  CDS            dCas9: catalytically dead mutant of the Cas9 endonuclease from the Streptococcus pyogenes Type II CRISPR/Cas system RNA-guided DNA-binding protein that lacks endonuclease activity due to the D10A mutation in the RuvC catalytic domain and the H840A mutation in the HNH catalytic domain
   8880..8901    -  promoter       PLtetO-1 promoter (fragment): modified phage lambda PL promoter with tet operator sites (Lutz and Bujard, 1997)
   8953..9072    +  rep_origin     p15A ori (fragment): Plasmids containing the medium-copy-number p15A origin of replication can be propagated in E. coli cells that contain a second plasmid with the ColE1 origin.
   9277..9354    +  promoter       lacIq promoter: lacI (mutant); In the lacIq allele, a single base change in the promoter boosts expression of the lacI gene about 10-fold.
   9355..10437   +  CDS            lacI: lac repressor; lacI; The lac repressor binds to the lac operator to inhibit transcription in E. coli. This inhibition can be relieved by adding lactose or isopropyl-β-D-thiogalactopyranoside (IPTG).
  10450..10471   +  protein_bind   CAP binding site: CAP binding activates transcription in the presence of cAMP. E. coli catabolite activator protein
  10542..10628   +  ncRNA          Thr leader (fragment): Accession: RF00506 - Threonine operon leader
  10713..10732   +  protein_bind   lac operator (symmetric): The lac repressor binds to the lac operator to inhibit transcription in E. coli. This inhibition can be relieved by adding lactose or isopropyl-β-D-thiogalactopyranoside (IPTG). The symmetric lac operator was optimized for tight binding of lac repressor. lac repressor encoded by lacI
  10782..10849   +  misc_RNA       tracrRNA (fragment): trans-activating CRISPR RNA for the Streptococcus pyogenes CRISPR/Cas9 system
  11087..11800   +  CDS            Superfolder GFP: Superfolder GFP is a basic (constitutively fluorescent) green fluorescent protein published in 2005, derived from Aequorea victoria. It is reported to be a very rapidly-maturing weak dimer.
