[The description below was written by a language model from this plasmid's Addgene catalogue record and pLannotate feature annotations shown in this document.]
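Description:
pAbaMCi-GFP-gfp_pJMP2768 is a bacterial CRISPR interference test plasmid for Acinetobacter baumannii, built on a low-copy R6K backbone. Its R6K γ origin requires the pi initiator protein, so it replicates only in pir-positive E. coli hosts and behaves as a suicide vector elsewhere. An incP oriT allows transfer by conjugation. The plasmid carries ampicillin resistance (bla) on the backbone and a gentamicin acetyltransferase gene driven by the class 1 integron Pc promoter. Tn7L and Tn7R ends are annotated, and by their positions on the circular map they bracket the CRISPRi payload and the gentamicin marker, while AmpR, the origin and oriT lie outside. This layout fits delivery of the cargo as a mini-Tn7 element into the recipient chromosome, although the record does not state the transposase source or the integration site. FRT sites flank the gentamicin cassette, which would permit FLP-mediated removal of the marker.

The payload consists of catalytically dead Streptococcus pyogenes Cas9 (D10A, H840A) with a C-terminal 3xMyc tag, an sgRNA cassette and superfolder GFP. A lacI gene under the lacIq promoter and a symmetric lac operator upstream of the sgRNA scaffold (annotated as a tracrRNA fragment) suggest IPTG-inducible control. The promoters themselves are not fully annotated: only a short PLtetO-1-like fragment is detected upstream of dCas9, and none is listed for sfGFP. The guide targets gfp, so dCas9 directed to the co-delivered reporter should reduce fluorescence, giving a readout of knockdown efficiency in A. baumannii. Several other short annotations (CmR, lacZα, rop, p15A, λ integrase) are small fragments, probably cloning remnants or chance matches.
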