Addgene plasmid #208889: pAbaMCi-GFP-gfp_pJMP2768
Purpose: Acinetobacter baumannii CRISPRi test plasmid (GFP, gfp-targeting gRNA).
Depositing lab: Jason Peters. Depositing organization: University of Wisconsin, Madison. Publication: Essential gene knockdowns reveal genetic vulnerabilities and antibiotic sensitivities in Acinetobacter baumannii. Ward RD, Tran JS, Banta AB, Bacon EE, Rose WE, Peters JM. mBio. 2023 Dec 21:e0205123. doi: 10.1128/mbio.02051-23. PubMed 38126769.
Backbone
  Vector backbone: R6K
  Vector type: Bacterial Expression
Growth in bacteria
  Bacterial resistance: Ampicillin and Gentamicin, 100 & 10 μg/mL
  Growth temperature: 37°C
  Growth strain: BW25141
  Growth instructions: pir dependent origin of replication
  Copy number: Low Copy
Gene/Insert
  Gene/Insert name: dCas9, sgRNA expression cassette, sfGFP
Terms and licenses: Academic/Nonprofit Terms; Industry Terms: Not Available to Industry
How to cite: pAbaMCi-GFP-gfp_pJMP2768 was a gift from Jason Peters (Addgene plasmid # 208889 ; http://n2t.net/addgene:208889 ; RRID:Addgene_208889)
